>Addgene plasmid #12427 | pCMV5-CBFbeta | addgene partial sequence | sequence record 19827 | CMV-F 5'-CGCAAATGGGCGGTAGGCGTG-3'
GAGCTCGTTTAGTGACCGTCAGAATTCAGATCCAGATGCCGCGCGTCGTCCCGGACCAGAGGAGCAAGTT
CGAGAACGAGGAGTTCTTCAGGAAGCTGAGCCGCGAGTGCGAGATTAAGTACACGGGCTTCAGGGACCGG
CCCCACGAGGAGCGCCAGACACGCTTCCAGAACGCCTGCCGCGACGGTCGCTCGGAGATCGCTTTTGTGG
CTACAGGAACCAATCTGTCTCTCCAGTTTTTTCCGGCCAGCTGGCAGGGAGAACAGCGACAAACACCTAG
CCGGGAATATGTCGACTTAGAGAGAGAAGCAGGCAAGGTATACTTGAAGGCTCCCATGATTCTGAATGGA
GTGTGTGTTATATGGAAGGGCTGGATTGATCTCCACAGATTGGATGGTATGGGTTGCCTGGAGTTTGATG
AGGAGCGAGCCCAGCAGGAAGATGCATTAGCACAACAGGCCTTTGAAGAGGCTCGAAGAAGAACTCGAGA
ATTTGAGGATAGAGACAGGTCTCACCGGGAGGAAATGGAGGTGAGAGTTTCACAGCTGCTGGCAGTAACT
GGCAAGAAGACAGCAAGACCCTAGTCCTGGTTCTAACTTAGGTGGCGGTGATGATCTCAAACTTCGTTAA
GTTCTAGAGGATCCCGGGTGGCATCCCTGTGACCCCTCCCCAGTGCCTCTCC
