[The description below was written by a language model from this plasmid's Addgene catalogue record.]
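Description:
pCMV5-CBFbeta is a mammalian expression plasmid built on the pCMV5 backbone (about 4.7 kb without insert) and carrying the mouse Cbfb gene, which encodes core-binding factor beta (also known as PEBP2b or PEA2). It is maintained in E. coli as a high-copy plasmid under ampicillin selection. The record provides no feature table, so the regulatory elements are not itemised. As the backbone name indicates, pCMV5-type vectors generally drive the insert from the cytomegalovirus immediate-early promoter for strong constitutive expression in transfected mammalian cells. No mammalian selection marker, epitope tag or reporter is listed, so the construct appears suited to transient expression of the untagged protein, although this is not stated outright.

The CBF beta coding sequence was inserted by restriction cloning between EcoRI at the 5′ end and BamHI at the 3′ end; whether these sites survived cloning is not recorded, and neither the insert size nor the isoform is given. CBF beta is the non-DNA-binding partner of the Runx/AML1 family of transcription factors. It heterodimerises with the Runt domain subunit and enhances its DNA binding. The associated publication concerns how the t(8;21) fusion protein interferes with AML-1B-dependent transcriptional activation. This suggests the plasmid was used to supply CBF beta in co-transfection experiments alongside AML1 or fusion-protein expression constructs, for instance in reporter assays of core-binding factor activity. More generally, it can be used for overexpressing mouse CBF beta in cultured mammalian cells to study transcriptional regulation in haematopoiesis and leukaemia.
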