Addgene plasmid #12427: pCMV5-CBFbeta
Depositing lab: Scott Hiebert. Depositing organization: St. Jude Children's Research Hospital. Publication: The t(8;21) fusion protein interferes with AML-1B-dependent transcriptional activation. Meyers S, Lenny N, Hiebert SW. Mol Cell Biol. 1995 Apr . 15(4):1974-82. PubMed 7891692.
Backbone
  Vector backbone: pCMV5
  Backbone size w/o insert (bp): 4657
  Vector type: Mammalian Expression
Growth in bacteria
  Bacterial resistance: Ampicillin, 100 μg/mL
  Growth temperature: 37°C
  Growth strain: DH5alpha
  Copy number: High Copy
Gene/Insert
  Gene/Insert name: CBF beta
  Species: M. musculus (mouse)
  Entrez Gene: Cbfb (a.k.a. AI893578, PEA2, PEBP2b, Pebp2, Pebpb2)
  Cloning method: Restriction Enzyme; 5′ cloning site EcoRI (unknown if destroyed); 3′ cloning site BamHI (unknown if destroyed)
  Sequencing primers: 5′ pCEP fwd
Terms and licenses: Academic/Nonprofit Terms; Industry Terms: Not Available to Industry
How to cite: pCMV5-CBFbeta was a gift from Scott Hiebert (Addgene plasmid # 12427 ; http://n2t.net/addgene:12427 ; RRID:Addgene_12427)
